Addgene plasmid #168453: pTL392
Purpose: pGBKT7 yeast two-hybrid plasmid
Depositing lab: Sophien Kamoun. Depositing organization: Sainsbury Laboratory, Norwich. Publication: A single amino acid polymorphism in a conserved effector of the multihost blast fungus pathogen expands host-target binding spectrum. Bentham AR, Petit-Houdenot Y, Win J, Chuma I, Terauchi R, Banfield MJ, Kamoun S, Langner T. PLoS Pathog. 2021 Nov 10;17(11):e1009957. doi: 10.1371/journal.ppat.1009957. eCollection 2021 Nov. PubMed 34758051.
Backbone
  Vector backbone: pGBKT7
  Vector type: Yeast Expression
Growth in bacteria
  Bacterial resistance: Kanamycin, 50 μg/mL
  Growth temperature: 37°C
  Growth strain: DH5alpha
  Copy number: High Copy
Gene/Insert
  Gene/Insert name: OsaHIP33
  Species: Oryza sativa
  Cloning method: Unknown
Terms and licenses: Academic/Nonprofit Terms; Industry Terms: Not Available to Industry
How to cite: pTL392 was a gift from Sophien Kamoun (Addgene plasmid # 168453 ; http://n2t.net/addgene:168453 ; RRID:Addgene_168453)
