[The description below was written by a language model from this plasmid's Addgene catalogue record and pLannotate feature annotations shown in this document.]
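Description:
pTL392 is a yeast two-hybrid bait plasmid built on the pGBKT7 backbone, carrying OsaHIP33 from rice (Oryza sativa) as its insert. It is an E. coli–yeast shuttle vector. In bacteria it replicates from a high-copy ColE1/pUC-type origin and is selected with kanamycin through a Tn5 aminoglycoside phosphotransferase gene (NeoR/KanR) driven by the AmpR promoter. In Saccharomyces cerevisiae it is maintained episomally by the 2μ origin and selected by tryptophan prototrophy through the TRP1 marker and its own promoter. An f1 origin is also present, along with small backbone remnants (lac promoter/operator, lacZα, lacI, rop and bom fragments) that play no evident role in the design.

The expression cassette uses the constitutive yeast ADH1 promoter to drive the GAL4 DNA-binding domain, followed by a T7 promoter and then the insert, with T7 and ADH1 terminators downstream. The automated annotation labels the insert region as a fragment resembling Arabidopsis HIPP07, a heavy-metal-associated isoprenylated plant protein. This fits a rice HIPP-family sequence matched to its closest database homologue, and the short annotated span may mean only part of the protein, or only its conserved domain, was recognised or cloned; the record does not say which. In yeast, the GAL4 DNA-binding domain fusion serves as bait: interaction with a prey fused to an activation domain reconstitutes GAL4 activity and switches on reporter genes. The internal T7 promoter allows in vitro transcription of the insert without the GAL4 domain. The associated publication concerns host-target binding by a conserved effector of the blast fungus, which suggests that this plasmid was used to test effector binding to rice HIPP-type proteins.
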