Features (pLannotate 1.2.2; 24 found; start..end, strand, type, name):
     30..734     +  promoter       ADH1 promoter: S. cerevisiae ADH1; promoter for alcohol dehydrogenase 1
    762..1202    +  CDS            GAL4 DNA binding domain: DNA binding domain of the GAL4 transcriptional activator; Saccharomyces cerevisiae GAL4 (truncated)
   1213..1231    +  promoter       T7 promoter: promoter for bacteriophage T7 RNA polymerase
   1308..1526    +  CDS            HIPP07 (fragment): HIP7_ARATH - Also known as FP3 From Arabidopsis thaliana (Mouse-ear cress).
   1625..1672    +  terminator     T7 terminator: transcription terminator for bacteriophage T7 RNA polymerase
   1699..1886    +  terminator     ADH1 terminator: S. cerevisiae ADH1; transcription terminator for the S. cerevisiae alcohol dehydrogenase 1 (ADH1) gene
   1934..1950    -  protein_bind   lac operator: The lac repressor binds to the lac operator to inhibit transcription in E. coli. This inhibition can be relieved by adding lactose or isopropyl-β-D-thiogalactopyranoside (IPTG). lac repressor encoded by lacI
   1958..1988    -  promoter       lac promoter: promoter for the E. coli lac operon
   2003..2024    -  protein_bind   CAP binding site: CAP binding activates transcription in the presence of cAMP. E. coli catabolite activator protein
   2037..2129    -  CDS            lacI (fragment): lac repressor; lacI; The lac repressor binds to the lac operator to inhibit transcription in E. coli. This inhibition can be relieved by adding lactose or isopropyl-β-D-thiogalactopyranoside (IPTG).
   2312..2900    -  rep_origin     ori: high-copy-number ColE1/pMB1/pBR322/pUC origin of replication
   3122..3138    +  polyA_signal   bGH poly(A) signal (fragment): bovine growth hormone polyadenylation signal
   3229..3276    -  polyA_signal   HSV TK poly(A) signal: herpes simplex virus thymidine kinase polyadenylation signal (Cole and Stacy, 1985)
   3335..3487    -  CDS            ble (fragment): BLE_KLEPN - Experimental evidence at protein level: Swiss-Prot protein existence level 1. Binding protein with a strong affinity to the bleomycin family of antibiotics. Binds to CL990; an antimitotic-antibiotic compound. From Klebsiella pneumoniae.
   3508..4302    -  CDS            NeoR/KanR: aminoglycoside phosphotransferase from Tn5; aph(3')-II (or nptII); confers resistance to neomycin, kanamycin, and G418 (Geneticin®)
   4303..4407    -  promoter       AmpR promoter: bla
   4434..5776    -  rep_origin     2μ ori: yeast 2μ plasmid origin of replication
   5844..5879    +  CDS            rop (fragment): Rop protein, which maintains plasmids at low copy number; rop
   5981..6030    +  misc_feature   bom (fragment): basis of mobility region from pBR322
   6169..6316    +  promoter       TRP1 promoter: S. cerevisiae TRP1
   6317..6991    +  CDS            TRP1: phosphoribosylanthranilate isomerase, required for tryptophan biosynthesis; S. cerevisiae TRP1; yeast auxotrophic marker
   7042..7093    +  misc_feature   bom (fragment): basis of mobility region from pBR322
   7121..7549    -  rep_origin     f1 ori (sequence partly withheld): f1 bacteriophage origin of replication; arrow indicates direction of (+) strand synthesis
   7553..29      -  CDS            lacZα (fragment) (across the origin): LacZα fragment of β-galactosidase; lacZ fragment
>Addgene plasmid #168453 | pTL392 | addgene full sequence | sequence record 349855 | Addgene NGS Result
CGGTGCGGGCCTCTTCGCTATTACGCCAGATCCTTTTGTTGTTTCCGGGTGTACAATATGGACTTCCTCT
TTTCTGGCAACCAAACCCATACATCGGGATTCCTATAATACCTTCGTTGGTCTCCCTAACATGTAGGTGG
CGGAGGGGAGATATACAATAGAACAGATACCAGACAAGACATAATGGGCTAAACAAGACTACACCAATTA
CACTGCCTCATTGATGGTGGTACATAACGAACTAATACTGTAGCCCTAGACTTGATAGCCATCATCATAT
CGAAGTTTCACTACCCTTTTTCCATTTGCCATCTATTGAAGTAATAATAGGCGCATGCAACTTCTTTTCT
TTTTTTTTCTTTTCTCTCTCCCCCGTTGTTGTCTCACCATATCCGCAATGACAAAAAAATGATGGAAGAC
ACTAAAGGAAAAAATTAACGACAAAGACAGCACCAACAGATGTCGTTGTTCCAGAGCTGATGAGGGGTAT
CTCGAAGCACACGAAACTTTTTCCTTCCTTCATTCACGCACACTACTCTCTAATGAGCAACGGTATACGG
CCTTCCTTCCAGTTACTTGAATTTGAAATAAAAAAAAGTTTGCTGTCTTGCTATCAAGTATAAATAGACC
TGCAATTATTAATCTTTTGTTTCCTCGTCATTGTTCTCGTTCCCTTTCTTCCTTGTTTCTTTTTCTGCAC
AATATTTCAAGCTATACCAAGCATACAATCAACTCCAAGCTTGAAGCAAGCCTCCTGAAAGATGAAGCTA
CTGTCTTCTATCGAACAAGCATGCGATATTTGCCGACTTAAAAAGCTCAAGTGCTCCAAAGAAAAACCGA
AGTGCGCCAAGTGTCTGAAGAACAACTGGGAGTGTCGCTACTCTCCCAAAACCAAAAGGTCTCCGCTGAC
TAGGGCACATCTGACAGAAGTGGAATCAAGGCTAGAAAGACTGGAACAGCTATTTCTACTGATTTTTCCT
CGAGAAGACCTTGACATGATTTTGAAAATGGATTCTTTACAGGATATAAAAGCATTGTTAACAGGATTAT
TTGTACAAGATAATGTGAATAAAGATGCCGTCACAGATAGATTGGCTTCAGTGGAGACTGATATGCCTCT
AACATTGAGACAGCATAGAATAAGTGCGACATCATCATCGGAAGAGAGTAGTAACAAAGGTCAAAGACAG
TTGACTGTATCGCCGGAATTTGTAATACGACTCACTATAGGGCGAGCCGCCATCATGGAGGAGCAGAAGC
TGATCTCAGAGGAGGACCTGCATATGGCCATGGAGGCCGAATTCCCGGAAGAAGTGGTGATGCGCGTGTT
TATGCATTGCGAAGGCTGCGCCCGCAAAGTGAAGAAAATTCTGCGCGGCTTTGATGGCGTGGAAGATGTG
GTGGCCGATAGCAAAGCCCATAAAGTGATCGTGAAAGGTAAAAAGGCCGCCGCCGATCCGATGAAAGTGG
TGCATCGCGTGCAGAAGAAAACTGGCCGCAAAGTGGAACTGCTGAGTCCGATGCCGCCGCCGGTGGAAGA
GAAAAAAGAAGAGGAGAAAAAAGAAGAACCGGAACCGCCGAAACCGGAAGAAAAAGGATCCGTCGACCTG
CAGCGGCCGCATAACTAGCATAACCCCTTGGGGCCTCTAAACGGGTCTTGAGGGGTTTTTTGCGCGCTTG
CAGCCAAGCTAATTCCGGGCGAATTTCTTATGATTTATGATTTTTATTATTAAATAAGTTATAAAAAAAA
TAAGTGTATACAAATTTTAAAGTGACTCTTAGGTTTTAAAACGAAAATTCTTATTCTTGAGTAACTCTTT
CCTGTAGGTCAGGTTGCTTTCTCAGGTATAGCATGAGGTCGCTCTTATTGACCACACCTCTACCGGCATG
CAAGCTTGGCGTAATCATGGTCATAGCTGTTTCCTGTGTGAAATTGTTATCCGCTCACAATTCCACACAA
CATACGAGCCGGAAGCATAAAGTGTAAAGCCTGGGGTGCCTAATGAGTGAGCTAACTCACATTAATTGCG
TTGCGCTCACTGCCCGCTTTCCAGTCGGGAAACCTGTCGTGCCAGCTGCATTAATGAATCGGCCAACGCG
CGGGGAGAGGCGGTTTGCGTATTGGGCGCTCTTCCGCTTCCTCGCTCACTGACTCGCTGCGCTCGGTCGT
TCGGCTGCGGCGAGCGGTATCAGCTCACTCAAAGGCGGTAATACGGTTATCCACAGAATCAGGGGATAAC
GCAGGAAAGAACATGTGAGCAAAAGGCCAGCAAAAGGCCAGGAACCGTAAAAAGGCCGCGTTGCTGGCGT
TTTTCCATAGGCTCCGCCCCCCTGACGAGCATCACAAAAATCGACGCTCAAGTCAGAGGTGGCGAAACCC
GACAGGACTATAAAGATACCAGGCGTTTCCCCCTGGAAGCTCCCTCGTGCGCTCTCCTGTTCCGACCCTG
CCGCTTACCGGATACCTGTCCGCCTTTCTCCCTTCGGGAAGCGTGGCGCTTTCTCATAGCTCACGCTGTA
GGTATCTCAGTTCGGTGTAGGTCGTTCGCTCCAAGCTGGGCTGTGTGCACGAACCCCCCGTTCAGCCCGA
CCGCTGCGCCTTATCCGGTAACTATCGTCTTGAGTCCAACCCGGTAAGACACGACTTATCGCCACTGGCA
GCAGCCACTGGTAACAGGATTAGCAGAGCGAGGTATGTAGGCGGTGCTACAGAGTTCTTGAAGTGGTGGC
CTAACTACGGCTACACTAGAAGAACAGTATTTGGTATCTGCGCTCTGCTGAAGCCAGTTACCTTCGGAAA
AAGAGTTGGTAGCTCTTGATCCGGCAAACAAACCACCGCTGGTAGCGGTGGTTTTTTTGTTTGCAAGCAG
CAGATTACGCGCAGAAAAAAAGGATCTCAAGAAGATCCTTTGATCTTTTCTACGGGGTCTGACGCTCAGT
GGAACGAAAACTCACGTTAAGGGATTTTGGTCATGAGATTATCAAAAAGGATCTTCACCTAGATCCTTTT
AAATTAAAAATGAAGTTTTAAATCAATCTAAAGTATATATGAGTAACCTGAGGCTATGGCAGGGCCTGCC
GCCCCGACGTTGGCTGCGAGCCCTGGGCCTTCACCCGAACTTGGGGGGTGGGGTGGGGAAAAGGAAGAAA
CGCGGGCGTATTGGCCCCAATGGGGTCTCGGTGGGGTATCGACAGAGTGCCAGCCCTGGGACCGAACCCC
GCGTTTATGAACAAACGACCCAACACCGTGCGTTTTATTCTGTCTTTTTATTGCCGTCATAGCGCGGGTT
CCTTCCGGTATTGTCTCCTTCCGTGTTTCAGTTAGCCTCCCCCTAGGGTGGGCGAAGAACTCCAGCATGA
GATCCCCGCGCTGGAGGATCATCCAGCCGGCGTCCCGGAAAACGATTCCGAAGCCCAACCTTTCATAGAA
GGCGGCGGTGGAATCGAAATCTCGTGATGGCAGGTTGGGCGTCGCTTGGTCGGTCATTTCGAACCCCAGA
GTCCCGCTCAGAAGAACTCGTCAAGAAGGCGATAGAAGGCGATGCGCTGCGAATCGGGAGCGGCGATACC
GTAAAGCACGAGGAAGCGGTCAGCCCATTCGCCGCCAAGCTCTTCAGCAATATCACGGGTAGCCAACGCT
ATGTCCTGATAGCGGTCCGCCACACCCAGCCGGCCACAGTCGATGAATCCAGAAAAGCGGCCATTTTCCA
CCATGATATTCGGCAAGCAGGCATCGCCATGAGTCACGACGAGATCCTCGCCGTCGGGCATGCTCGCCTT
GAGCCTGGCGAACAGTTCGGCTGGCGCGAGCCCCTGATGCTCTTCGTCCAGATCATCCTGATCGACAAGA
CCGGCTTCCATCCGAGTACGTGCTCGCTCGATGCGATGTTTCGCTTGGTGGTCGAATGGGCAGGTAGCCG
GATCAAGCGTATGCAGCCGCCGCATTGCATCAGCCATGATGGATACTTTCTCGGCAGGAGCAAGGTGAGA
TGACAGGAGATCCTGCCCCGGCACTTCGCCCAATAGCAGCCAGTCCCTTCCCGCTTCAGTGACAACGTCG
AGCACAGCTGCGCAAGGAACGCCCGTCGTGGCCAGCCACGATAGCCGCGCTGCCTCGTCTTGCAGTTCAT
TCAGGGCACCGGACAGGTCGGTCTTGACAAAAAGAACCGGGCGCCCCTGCGCTGACAGCCGGAACACGGC
GGCATCAGAGCAGCCGATTGTCTGTTGTGCCCAGTCATAGCCGAATAGCCTCTCCACCCAAGCGGCCGGA
GAACCTGCGTGCAATCCATCTTGTTCAATCATACTCTTCCTTTTTCAATATTATTGAAGCATTTATCAGG
GTTATTGTCTCATGAGCGGATACATATTTGAATGTATTTAGAAAAATAAACAAATAGGGGTTCCGCGCAC
ATTTCCCCGAAAAGTGCCACCTGAACGAAGCATCTGTGCTTCATTTTGTAGAACAAAAATGCAACGCGAG
AGCGCTAATTTTTCAAACAAAGAATCTGAGCTGCATTTTTACAGAACAGAAATGCAACGCGAAAGCGCTA
TTTTACCAACGAAGAATCTGTGCTTCATTTTTGTAAAACAAAAATGCAACGCGAGAGCGCTAATTTTTCA
AACAAAGAATCTGAGCTGCATTTTTACAGAACAGAAATGCAACGCGAGAGCGCTATTTTACCAACAAAGA
ATCTATACTTCTTTTTTGTTCTACAAAAATGCATCCCGAGAGCGCTATTTTTCTAACAAAGCATCTTAGA
TTACTTTTTTTCTCCTTTGTGCGCTCTATAATGCAGTCTCTTGATAACTTTTTGCACTGTAGGTCCGTTA
AGGTTAGAAGAAGGCTACTTTGGTGTCTATTTTCTCTTCCATAAAAAAAGCCTGACTCCACTTCCCGCGT
TTACTGATTACTAGCGAAGCTGCGGGTGCATTTTTTCAAGATAAAGGCATCCCCGATTATATTCTATACC
GATGTGGATTGCGCATACTTTGTGAACAGAAAGTGATAGCGTTGATGATTCTTCATTGGTCAGAAAATTA
TGAACGGTTTCTTCTATTTTGTCTCTATATACTACGTATAGGAAATGTTTACATTTTCGTATTGTTTTCG
ATTCACTCTATGAATAGTTCTTACTACAATTTTTTTGTCTAAAGAGTAATACTAGAGATAAACATAAAAA
ATGTAGAGGTCGAGTTTAGATGCAAGTTCAAGGAGCGAAAGGTGGATGGGTAGGTTATATAGGGATATAG
CACAGAGATATATAGCAAAGAGATACTTTTGAGCAATGTTTGTGGAAGCGGTATTCGCAATATTTTAGTA
GCTCGTTACAGTCCGGTGCGTTTTTGGTTTTTTGAAAGTGCGTCTTCAGAGCGCTTTTGGTTTTCAAAAG
CGCTCTGAAGTTCCTATACTTTCTAGAGAATAGGAACTTCGGAATAGGAACTTCAAAGCGTTTCCGAAAA
CGAGCGCTTCCGAAAATGCAACGCGAGCTGCGCACATACAGCTCACTGTTCACGTCGCACCTATATCTGC
GTGTTGCCTGTATATATATATACATGAGAAGAACGGCATAGTGCGTGTTTATGCTTAAATGCGTACTTAT
ATGCGTCTATTTATGTAGGATGAAAGGTAGTCTAGTACCTCCTGTGATATTATCCCATTCCATGCGGGGT
ATCGTATGCTTCCTTCAGCACTACCCTTTAGCTGTTCTATATGCTGCCACTCCTCAATTGGATTAGTCTC
ATCCTTCAATGCTATCATTTCCTTTGATATTGGATCATACTAAGAAACCATTATTATCATGACATTAACC
TATAAAAATAGGCGTATCACGAGGCCCTTTCGTCTCGCGCGTTTCGGTGATGACGGTGAAAACCTCTGAC
ACATGCAGCTCCCGGAGACGGTCACAGCTTGTCTGTAAGCGGATGCCGGGAGCAGACAAGCCCGTCAGGG
CGCGTCAGCGGGTGTTGGCGGGTGTCGGGGCTGGCTTAACTATGCGGCATCAGAGCAGATTGTACTGAGA
GTGCACCATAGATCAACGACATTACTATATATATAATATAGGAAGCATTTAATAGAACAGCATCGTAATA
TATGTGTACTTTGCAGTTATGACGCCAGATGGCAGTAGTGGAAGATATTCTTTATTGAAAAATAGCTTGT
CACCTTACGTACAATCTTGATCCGGAGCTTTTCTTTTTTTGCCGATTAAGAATTAATTCGGTCGAAAAAA
GAAAAGGAGAGGGCCAAGAGGGAGGGCATTGGTGACTATTGAGCACGTGAGTATACGTGATTAAGCACAC
AAAGGCAGCTTGGAGTATGTCTGTTATTAATTTCACAGGTAGTTCTGGTCCATTGGTGAAAGTTTGCGGC
TTGCAGAGCACAGAGGCCGCAGAATGTGCTCTAGATTCCGATGCTGACTTGCTGGGTATTATATGTGTGC
CCAATAGAAAGAGAACAATTGACCCGGTTATTGCAAGGAAAATTTCAAGTCTTGTAAAAGCATATAAAAA
TAGTTCAGGCACTCCGAAATACTTGGTTGGCGTGTTTCGTAATCAACCTAAGGAGGATGTTTTGGCTCTG
GTCAATGATTACGGCATTGATATCGTCCAACTGCATGGAGATGAGTCGTGGCAAGAATACCAAGAGTTCC
TCGGTTTGCCAGTTATTAAAAGACTCGTATTTCCAAAAGACTGCAACATACTACTCAGTGCAGCTTCACA
GAAACCTCATTCGTTTATTCCCTTGTTTGATTCAGAAGCAGGTGGGACAGGTGAACTTTTGGATTGGAAC
TCGATTTCTGACTGGGTTGGAAGGCAAGAGAGCCCCGAAAGCTTACATTTTATGTTAGCTGGTGGACTGA
CGCCAGAAAATGTTGGTGATGCGCTTAGATTAAATGGCGTTATTGGTGTTGATGTAAGCGGAGGTGTGGA
GACAAATGGTGTAAAAGACTCTAACAAAATAGCAAATTTCGTCAAAAATGCTAAGAAATAGGTTATTACT
GAGTAGTATTTATTTAAGTATTGTTTGTGCACTTGCCGATCTATGCGGTGTGAAATACCGCACAGATGCG
TAAGGAGAAAATACCGCATCAGGAAATTGTAAGCGTTAATATTTTGTTAAAATTCGCGTTAAATTTTTGT
TAAATCAGCTCATTTTTTAACCAATAGGCCGAAATCGGCAAAATCCCTTATAAATCAAAAGAATAGACCG
AGATAGGGT
[37 nt withheld, positions 7220-7256]
AAAGAACGTGGACTCCAACGTCAAAGG
[49 nt withheld, positions 7284-7332]
T
[91 nt withheld, positions 7334-7424]
G
[124 nt withheld, positions 7426-7549]
CCATTCGCCATTCAGGCTGCGCAACTGTTGGGAAGGGCGAT
