>Addgene plasmid #168453 | pTL392 | depositor partial sequence | sequence record 326553 | insert
GAATTCCCGGAAGAAGTGGTGATGCGCGTGTTTATGCATTGCGAAGGCTGCGCCCGCAAAGTGAAGAAAA
TTCTGCGCGGCTTTGATGGCGTGGAAGATGTGGTGGCCGATAGCAAAGCCCATAAAGTGATCGTGAAAGG
TAAAAAGGCCGCCGCCGATCCGATGAAAGTGGTGCATCGCGTGCAGAAGAAAACTGGCCGCAAAGTGGAA
CTGCTGAGTCCGATGCCGCCGCCGGTGGAAGAGAAAAAAGAAGAGGAGAAAAAAGAAGAACCGGAACCGC
CGAAACCGGAAGAAAAAGGATCC
